Addgene plasmid #35128: pAG60
Depositing lab: John McCusker. Depositing organization: Duke University. Publication: Three new dominant drug resistance cassettes for gene disruption in Saccharomyces cerevisiae. Goldstein AL, McCusker JH. Yeast. 1999 Oct;15(14):1541-53. 10.1002/(SICI)1097-0061(199910)15:14<1541::AID-YEA476>3.0.CO;2-K PubMed 10514571.
Backbone
  Vector backbone: pFA6
  Modifications to backbone: Transformed E.coli cells are resistant to ampicillin. The plasmid contains the URA3 gene from Candida albicans and confers uracil prototrophy of transformed auxotrophic yeasts. Other plasmid containing the Candida albicans URA3 gene: pAG61. Plasmid usefull as template for PCR to create gene deletions. Integrative transformation of the respective PCR fragment and selection of the mutants
  Vector type: Yeast replicating
  Selectable markers: C.albicans URA3
Growth in bacteria
  Bacterial resistance: Ampicillin, 100 μg/mL
  Growth temperature: 37°C
  Growth strain: DH5alpha
  Copy number: High Copy
Gene/Insert
  Gene/Insert name: URA3
  Species: Candida albicans
Terms and licenses: Academic/Nonprofit Terms; Industry Terms: Not Available to Industry
How to cite: pAG60 was a gift from John McCusker (Addgene plasmid # 35128 ; http://n2t.net/addgene:35128 ; RRID:Addgene_35128)
