[The description below was written by a language model from this plasmid's Addgene catalogue record and pLannotate feature annotations shown in this document.]
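Description:
pAG60 is a small (about 3.9 kb) pFA6-based E. coli plasmid that serves as a PCR template for marker cassettes used in yeast gene deletion. It is propagated in bacteria through a high-copy ColE1/pUC-type origin and selected with ampicillin via the β-lactamase gene and its native promoter. Short remnants of lacI, rop and the pBR322 bom region are annotated in the backbone but are only fragments. Although the catalogue lists the vector type as "yeast replicating", the feature table shows no yeast origin (no 2μ or ARS/CEN element). The depositor's notes instead describe integrative transformation of a PCR product, so the plasmid itself does not appear designed to be maintained in yeast.

The payload is a URA3 marker cassette: a URA3 open reading frame placed between the Ashbya gossypii TEF promoter and TEF terminator, the heterologous regulatory elements characteristic of the pFA6 "MX" module design. The catalogue states that the gene comes from Candida albicans. The automated annotation labels the coding sequence by homology to the Saccharomyces cerevisiae protein (orotidine-5'-phosphate decarboxylase), which likely reflects the closest database match rather than the true source. The marker confers uracil prototrophy on ura3 auxotrophic yeast. SP6 and T7 phage promoters flank the cassette region.

In typical use, the cassette is amplified with primers carrying tails homologous to a target locus. The product is transformed into yeast, and integrants that have replaced the gene of interest are selected on medium lacking uracil. Using a heterologous URA3 gene and non-Saccharomyces regulatory sequences generally reduces unwanted recombination with the host's own URA3 locus. The record mentions pAG61 as a related plasmid carrying the same marker.
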