Features (pLannotate 1.2.2; 11 found; start..end, strand, type, name):
    115..458     +  promoter       TEF promoter: Ashbya gossypii TEF promoter
    477..1265    +  CDS            URA3: PYRF_YEAST - Experimental evidence at protein level: Swiss-Prot protein existence level 1. From Saccharomyces cerevisiae (strain ATCC 204508 / S288c) (Baker's yeast).
   1277..1474    +  terminator     TEF terminator: Ashbya gossypii TEF terminator
   1582..1600    -  promoter       T7 promoter: promoter for bacteriophage T7 RNA polymerase
   1622..1675    -  CDS            lacI (fragment): lac repressor; lacI; The lac repressor binds to the lac operator to inhibit transcription in E. coli. This inhibition can be relieved by adding lactose or isopropyl-β-D-thiogalactopyranoside (IPTG).
   1858..2446    -  rep_origin     ori: high-copy-number ColE1/pMB1/pBR322/pUC origin of replication
   2617..3477    -  CDS            AmpR: β-lactamase; bla; confers resistance to ampicillin, carbenicillin, and related antibiotics
   3478..3582    -  promoter       AmpR promoter: bla
   3677..3712    +  CDS            rop (fragment): Rop protein, which maintains plasmids at low copy number; rop
   3814..3865    +  misc_feature   bom (fragment): basis of mobility region from pBR322
   3928..2       +  promoter       SP6 promoter (across the origin): promoter for bacteriophage SP6 RNA polymerase
>Addgene plasmid #35128 | pAG60 | depositor full sequence | sequence record 83369 | pAG60 sequence 3944 bps
GAACGCGGCCGCCAGCTGAAGCTTCGTACGCTGCAGGTCGACGGATCCCCGGGTTAATTAAGGCGCGCCA
GATCTGTTTAGCTTGCCTCGTCCCCGCCGGGTCACCCGGCCAGCGACATGGAGGCCCAGAATACCCTCCT
TGACAGTCTTGACGTGCGCAGCTCAGGGGCATGATGTGACTGTCGCCCGTACATTTAGCCCATACATCCC
CATGTATAATCATTTGCATCCATACATTTTGATGGCCGCACGGCGCGAAGCAAAAATTACGGCTCCTCGC
TGCAGACCTGCGAGCAGGGAAACGCTCCCCTCACAGACGCGTTGAATTGTCCCCACGCCGCGCCCCTGTA
GAGAAATATAAAAGGTTAGGATTTGCCACTGAGGTTCTTCTTTCATATACTTCCTTTTAAAATCTTGCTA
GGATACAGTTCTCACATCACATCCGAACATAAACAACCATGACAGTCAACACTAAGACCTATAGTGAGAG
AGCAGAAACTCATGCCTCACCAGTAGCACAGCGATTATTTCGATTAATGGAACTGAAGAAAACCAATTTA
TGTGCATCAATTGACGTTGATACCACTAAGGAATTCCTTGAATTAATTGATAAATTAGGTCCTTATGTAT
GCTTAATCAAGACTCATATTGATATAATCAATGATTTTTCCTATGAATCCACTATTGAACCATTATTAGA
ACTTTCACGTAAACATCAATTTATGATTTTTGAAGATAGAAAATTTGCTGATATTGGTAATACCGTAAAG
AAACAATATATTGGTGGAGTTTATAAAATTAGTAGTTGGGCAGATATTACCAATGCTCATGGTGTCACTG
GGAATGGAGTGGTTGAAGGATTAAAACAGGGAGCTAAAGAAACCACCACCAACCAAGAGCCAAGAGGGTT
ATTGATGTTAGCTGAATTATCATCAGTGGGATCATTAGCATATGGAGAATATTCTCAAAAAACTGTTGAA
ATTGCTAAATCCGATAAGGAATTTGTTATTGGATTTATTGCCCAACGTGATATGGGTGGCCAAGAAGAAG
GATTTGATTGGCTTATTATGACACCTGGAGTTGGATTAGATGATAAAGGTGATGGATTAGGACAACAATA
TAGAACTGTTGATGAAGTTGTTAGCACTGGAACTGATATTATCATTGTTGGTAGAGGATTGTTTGGTAAA
GGAAGAGATCCAGATATTGAAGGTAAAAGGTATAGAAATGCTGGTTGGAATGCTTATTTGAAAAAGACTG
GCCAATTATAATCAGTACTGACAATAAAAAGATTCTTGTTTTCAAGAACTTGTCATTTGTATAGTTTTTT
TATATTGTAGTTGTTCTATTTTAATCAAATGTTAGCGTGATTTATATTTTTTTTCGCCTCGACATCATCT
GCCCAGATGCGAAGTTAAGTGCGCAGAAAGTAATATCATGCGTCAATCGTATGTGAATGCTGGTCGCTAT
ACTGCTGTCGATTCGATACTAACGCCGCCATCCAGTGTCGAAAACGAGCTCGAATTCATCGATGATATCA
GATCCACTAGTGGCCTATGCGGCCGCGGATCTGCCGGTCTCCCTATAGTGAGTCGTATTAATTTCGATAA
GCCAGGTTAACCTGCATTAATGAATCGGCCAACGCGCGGGGAGAGGCGGTTTGCGTATTGGGCGCTCTTC
CGCTTCCTCGCTCACTGACTCGCTGCGCTCGGTCGTTCGGCTGCGGCGAGCGGTATCAGCTCACTCAAAG
GCGGTAATACGGTTATCCACAGAATCAGGGGATAACGCAGGAAAGAACATGTGAGCAAAAGGCCAGCAAA
AGGCCAGGAACCGTAAAAAGGCCGCGTTGCTGGCGTTTTTCCATAGGCTCCGCCCCCCTGACGAGCATCA
CAAAAATCGACGCTCAAGTCAGAGGTGGCGAAACCCGACAGGACTATAAAGATACCAGGCGTTTCCCCCT
GGAAGCTCCCTCGTGCGCTCTCCTGTTCCGACCCTGCCGCTTACCGGATACCTGTCCGCCTTTCTCCCTT
CGGGAAGCGTGGCGCTTTCTCAATGCTCACGCTGTAGGTATCTCAGTTCGGTGTAGGTCGTTCGCTCCAA
GCTGGGCTGTGTGCACGAACCCCCCGTTCAGCCCGACCGCTGCGCCTTATCCGGTAACTATCGTCTTGAG
TCCAACCCGGTAAGACACGACTTATCGCCACTGGCAGCAGCCACTGGTAACAGGATTAGCAGAGCGAGGT
ATGTAGGCGGTGCTACAGAGTTCTTGAAGTGGTGGCCTAACTACGGCTACACTAGAAGGACAGTATTTGG
TATCTGCGCTCTGCTGAAGCCAGTTACCTTCGGAAAAAGAGTTGGTAGCTCTTGATCCGGCAAACAAACC
ACCGCTGGTAGCGGTGGTTTTTTTGTTTGCAAGCAGCAGATTACGCGCAGAAAAAAAGGATCTCAAGAAG
ATCCTTTGATCTTTTCTACGGGGTCTGACGCTCAGTGGAACGAAAACTCACGTTAAGGGATTTTGGTCAT
GAGATTATCAAAAAGGATCTTCACCTAGATCCTTTTAAATTAAAAATGAAGTTTTAAATCAATCTAAAGT
ATATATGAGTAAACTTGGTCTGACAGTTACCAATGCTTAATCAGTGAGGCACCTATCTCAGCGATCTGTC
TATTTCGTTCATCCATAGTTGCCTGACTCCCCGTCGTGTAGATAACTACGATACGGGAGGGCTTACCATC
TGGCCCCAGTGCTGCAATGATACCGCGAGACCCACGCTCACCGGCTCCAGATTTATCAGCAATAAACCAG
CCAGCCGGAAGGGCCGAGCGCAGAAGTGGTCCTGCAACTTTATCCGCCTCCATCCAGTCTATTAATTGTT
GCCGGGAAGCTAGAGTAAGTAGTTCGCCAGTTAATAGTTTGCGCAACGTTGTTGCCATTGCTACAGGCAT
CGTGGTGTCACGCTCGTCGTTTGGTATGGCTTCATTCAGCTCCGGTTCCCAACGATCAAGGCGAGTTACA
TGATCCCCCATGTTGTGCAAAAAAGCGGTTAGCTCCTTCGGTCCTCCGATCGTTGTCAGAAGTAAGTTGG
CCGCAGTGTTATCACTCATGGTTATGGCAGCACTGCATAATTCTCTTACTGTCATGCCATCCGTAAGATG
CTTTTCTGTGACTGGTGAGTACTCAACCAAGTCATTCTGAGAATAGTGTATGCGGCGACCGAGTTGCTCT
TGCCCGGCGTCAATACGGGATAATACCGCGCCACATAGCAGAACTTTAAAAGTGCTCATCATTGGAAAAC
GTTCTTCGGGGCGAAAACTCTCAAGGATCTTACCGCTGTTGAGATCCAGTTCGATGTAACCCACTCGTGC
ACCCAACTGATCTTCAGCATCTTTTACTTTCACCAGCGTTTCTGGGTGAGCAAAAACAGGAAGGCAAAAT
GCCGCAAAAAAGGGAATAAGGGCGACACGGAAATGTTGAATACTCATACTCTTCCTTTTTCAATATTATT
GAAGCATTTATCAGGGTTATTGTCTCATGAGCGGATACATATTTGAATGTATTTAGAAAAATAAACAAAT
AGGGGTTCCGCGCACATTTCCCCGAAAAGTGCCACCTGACGTCTAAGAAACCATTATTATCATGACATTA
ACCTATAAAAATAGGCGTATCACGAGGCCCTTTCGTCTCGCGCGTTTCGGTGATGACGGTGAAAACCTCT
GACACATGCAGCTCCCGGAGACGGTCACAGCTTGTCTGTAAGCGGATGCCGGGAGCAGACAAGCCCGTCA
GGGCGCGTCAGCGGGTGTTGGCGGGTGTCGGGGCTGGCTTAACTATGCGGCATCAGAGCAGATTGTACTG
AGAGTGCACCATATGGACATATTGTCGTTAGAACGCGGCTACAATTAATACATAACCTTATGTATCATAC
ACATACGATTTAGGTGACACTATA
