>Addgene plasmid #35128 | pAG60 | addgene partial sequence | sequence record 52932 | T7 5'-TAATACGACTCACTATAGGG-3'
CATAGGCCACTAGTGGATCTGATATCATCGATGAATTCGAGCTCGTTTTCGACACTGGATGGCGGCGTTA
GTATCGAATCGACAGCAGTATAGCGACCAGCATTCACATACGATTGACGCATGATATTACTTTCTGCGCA
CTTAACTTCGCATCTGGGCAGATGATGTCGAGGCGAAAAAAAATATAAATCACGCTAACATTTGATTAAA
ATAGAACAACTACAATATAAAAAAACTATACAAATGACAAGTTCTTGAAAACAAGAATCTTTTTATTGTC
AGTACTGATTATAATTGGCCAGTCTTTTTCAAATAAGCATTCCAACCAGCATCTCTATACCTTTTACCTT
CAATATCTGGATCTCTTCCTTTACCAAACAATCCTCTACCAACAATGATAATATCAGTTCCAGTGCTAAC
AACTTCATCAACAGTTCTATATTGTTGTCCTAATCCATCACCTTTATCATCTAATCCAACTCCAGGTGTC
ATAATAAGCCAATCAAATCCTTCTTCTTGTCCACCCATATCACGTTGGGCAATAAATCCAATAACAAATT
CCTTATCGGATTTAGCAATTTCAACAGTTTTTTGAGAATATTCTCCATATGCTAATGATCCCACTGATGA
TAATTCAGCTAACATCAATAACCCTCTTGGCTCTTGGTTGGTGGTGGTTTCTTTAGCTCCCTGTTTTAAT
CCTTCAACTACTCCATTCCCAGTGACACCATGAGCATTAGTAATATCTGCCCAACTACTAATTTTATAAA
CTCCACCAATATATTGTTTCTTCACGGTATTACCAATATCAGCAAATTTTCTATCTTCAAAAATCATAAA
TTGATGTTTACGTGAAAGTTCTAATAATGGTTCAATAGTGGATTCATAGGAAAAATCATTGATTA
