>Addgene plasmid #35128 | pAG60 | addgene partial sequence | sequence record 53398 | SP6 5'-ATTTAGGTGACACTATAG-3'
GTACGCTGCAGGTCGACGGATCCCCGGGTTAATTAAGGCGCGCCAGATCTGTTTAGCTTGCCTCGTCCCC
GCCGGGTCACCCGGCCAGCGACATGGAGGCCCAGAATACCCTCCTTGACAGTCTTGACGTGCGCAGCTCA
GGGGCATGATGTGACTGTCGCCCGTACATTTAGCCCATACATCCCCATGTATAATCATTTGCATCCATAC
ATTTTGATGGCCGCACGGCGCGAAGCAAAAATTACGGCTCCTCGCTGCGGACCTGCGAGCAGGGAAACGC
TCCCCTCACAGACGCGTTGAATTGTCCCCACGCCGCGCCCCTGTAGAGAAATATAAAAGGTTAGGATTTG
CCACTGAGGTTCTTCTTTCATATACTTCCTTTTAAAATCTTGCTAGGATACAGTTCTCACATCACATCCG
AACATAAACAACCATGACAGTCAACACTAAGACCTATAGTGAGAGAGCAGAAACTCATGCCTCACCAGTA
GCACAACGATTATTTCGATTAATGGAACTGAAGAAAACCAATTTATGTGCATCAATTGATGTTGATACCA
CTAAGGAATTCCTTGAATTAATTGATAAATTGGGTCCTTATGTATGCTTAATCAAGACTCATATTGATAT
AATCAATGATTTTTCCTATGAATCCACTATTGAACCATTATTAGAACTTTCACGTAAACATCAATTTATG
ATTTTTGAAGATAGAAAATTTGCTGATATTGGTAATACCGTGAAGAAACAATATATTGGTGGAGTTTATA
AAATTAGTAGTTGGGCAGATATTACTAATGCTCATGGTGTCACTGGGAATGGAGTAGTTGAAGGATTAAA
ACAG
